Addgene plasmid #115103: RGFR1 X077_pECIA2
Purpose: Bait vector RGFR1 X077_pECIA2 should be used with prey vector RGFR1 X077_pECIA14.
Depositing lab: Youssef Belkhadir. Depositing organization: Gregor Mendel Institute of Molecular Plant Biology. Publication: An extracellular network of Arabidopsis leucine-rich repeat receptor kinases. Smakowska-Luzan E, Mott GA, Parys K, Stegmann M, Howton TC, Layeghifard M, Neuhold J, Lehner A, Kong J, Grunwald K, Weinberger N, Satbhai SB, Mayer D, Busch W, Madalinski M, Stolt-Bergner P, Provart NJ, Mukhtar MS, Zipfel C, Desveaux D, Guttman DS, Belkhadir Y. Nature. 2018 Jan 18;553(7688):342-346. doi: 10.1038/nature25184. Epub 2018 Jan 10. PubMed 29320478.
Backbone
  Vector backbone: pECIA2
  Backbone manufacturer: Chris Garcia (Addgene plasmid # 47032)
  Vector type: Insect Expression
Growth in bacteria
  Bacterial resistance: Ampicillin, 100 μg/mL
  Growth temperature: 37°C
  Growth strain: DH5alpha
  Copy number: High Copy
Gene/Insert
  Gene/Insert name: AT3G24240
  Species: A. thaliana (mustard weed)
  Entrez Gene: AT3G24240 (a.k.a. AT3G24240)
  Promoter: Metallothionein (Copper-Inducible)
  Tag / fusion protein: Fc, V5 and hexahistidine tags (C terminal on backbone)
  Cloning method: Ligation Independent Cloning
Terms and licenses: Academic/Nonprofit Terms; Industry Terms: Not Available to Industry
Depositor comments: Plasmid for secreted expression in Drosophila cell culture by induction via CuSO4. Insert is an extracellular domain of indicated LRR-RK, C-terminally tagged with Fc, V5 and hexahistidine tags. Insert Protein Sequence: SILYSWLHSSSPTPSSLSLFNWNSIDNTPCNNWTFITCSSQGFITDIDIESVPLQLSLPKNLPAFRSLQKLTISGANLTGTLPESLGDCLGLKVLDLSSNGLVGDIPWSLSKLRNLETLILNSNQLTGKIPPDISKCSKLKSLILFDNLLTGSIPTELGKLSGLEVIRIGGNKEISGQIPSEIGDCSNLTVLGLAETSVSGNLPSSLGKLKKLETLSIYTTMISGEIPSDLGNCSELVDLFLYENSLSGSIPREIGQLTKLEQLFLWQNSLVGGIPEEIGNCSNLKMIDLSLNLLSGSIPSSIGRLSFLEEFMISDNKFSGSIPTTISNCSSLVQLQLDKNQISGLIPSELGTLTKLTLFFAWSNQLEGSIPPGLADCTDLQALDLSRNSLTGTIPSGLFMLRNLTKLLLISNSLSGFIPQEIGNCSSLVRLRLGFNRITGEIPSGIGSLKKINFLDFSSNRLHGKVPDEIGSCSELQMIDLSNNSLEGSLPNPVSSLSGLQVLDVSANQFSGKIPASLGRLVSLNKLILSKNLFSGSIPTSLGMCSGLQLLDLGSNELSGEIPSELGDIENLEIALNLSSNRLTGKIPSKIASLNKLSILDLSHNMLEGDLAPLANIENLVSLNISYNSFSGYLPDNKLFRQLSPQDLEGNKKLCSSTQDSCFLTYRKGNGLGDDGDAS
How to cite: RGFR1 X077_pECIA2 was a gift from Youssef Belkhadir (Addgene plasmid # 115103 ; http://n2t.net/addgene:115103 ; RRID:Addgene_115103)
