[The description below was written by a language model from this plasmid's Addgene catalogue record and pLannotate feature annotations shown in this document.]
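Description:
RGFR1 X077_pECIA2 is a 6.3 kb insect-cell expression plasmid built on the pECIA2 backbone and designed for secreted production of a plant receptor ectodomain in Drosophila cell culture. It is maintained in E. coli through a high-copy ColE1/pUC-type origin and an ampicillin resistance gene (β-lactamase with its own promoter). The remaining bacterial annotations (fragments of lacZα, lacI, rop, bom, and the lac promoter/operator region) appear to be remnants of the pUC/pBR322-derived cloning backbone rather than functional parts of the design. No marker for selection in insect cells is annotated or recorded.

The expression cassette is driven by the Drosophila metallothionein promoter, which is induced with copper sulfate. Downstream, a Drosophila BiP signal sequence directs the product into the secretory pathway and is fused in frame to the extracellular leucine-rich repeat domain of the Arabidopsis thaliana receptor kinase AT3G24240 (annotated as RGI1, also known as RCH2; named RGFR1 by the depositor), inserted by ligation-independent cloning. The ectodomain is followed by a human IgG1 Fc region and a V5 epitope. The catalogue also lists a C-terminal hexahistidine tag, although the feature table does not annotate it separately. An SV40 polyadenylation signal lies downstream of the cassette, though it is annotated on the opposite strand.

The plasmid is the "bait" construct in an extracellular interaction assay, intended to be used with the corresponding pECIA14 "prey" vector. It belongs to a collection used to map interactions among the extracellular domains of Arabidopsis leucine-rich repeat receptor kinases.
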