Features (pLannotate 1.2.2; 18 found; start..end, strand, type, name):
     23..449     +  promoter       MT promoter: Drosophila metallothionein promoter
    467..520     +  sig_peptide    BiP signal sequence: Drosophila BiP signal sequence
    521..2560    +  CDS            RGI1 (fragment): RGI1_ARATH - Also known as RCH2 From Arabidopsis thaliana (Mouse-ear cress).
   2591..3271    +  CDS            IGHG1 (fragment): IGHG1_HUMAN - Experimental evidence at protein level: Swiss-Prot protein existence level 1. Constant region of immunoglobulin heavy chains. Immunoglobulins, also known as antibodies, are membrane-bound or secreted glycoproteins produced by B lymphocytes. In the recognition phase of humoral immunity, the membrane-bound immunoglobulins serve as receptors which, upon binding of a specific antigen, trigger the clonal expansion and differentiation of B lymphocytes into immunoglobulins- secreting plasma cells. Secreted immunoglobulins mediate the effector phase of humoral immunity, which results in
   3290..3331    +  CDS            V5 tag: epitope tag from simian virus 5
   3431..3565    -  polyA_signal   SV40 poly(A) signal: SV40 polyadenylation signal
   3588..3672    -  CDS            large T antigen (fragment): large T antigen from SV40 (simian virus 40)
   3672..3696    +  misc_feature   MCS (fragment): pUC18/19 multiple cloning site
   3733..3749    -  protein_bind   lac operator: The lac repressor binds to the lac operator to inhibit transcription in E. coli. This inhibition can be relieved by adding lactose or isopropyl-β-D-thiogalactopyranoside (IPTG). lac repressor encoded by lacI
   3757..3787    -  promoter       lac promoter: promoter for the E. coli lac operon
   3802..3823    -  protein_bind   CAP binding site: CAP binding activates transcription in the presence of cAMP. E. coli catabolite activator protein
   3836..3928    -  CDS            lacI (fragment): lac repressor; lacI; The lac repressor binds to the lac operator to inhibit transcription in E. coli. This inhibition can be relieved by adding lactose or isopropyl-β-D-thiogalactopyranoside (IPTG).
   4111..4699    -  rep_origin     ori: high-copy-number ColE1/pMB1/pBR322/pUC origin of replication
   4870..5730    -  CDS            AmpR: β-lactamase; bla; confers resistance to ampicillin, carbenicillin, and related antibiotics
   5731..5835    -  promoter       AmpR promoter: bla
   5930..5965    +  CDS            rop (fragment): Rop protein, which maintains plasmids at low copy number; rop
   6067..6166    +  misc_feature   bom (fragment): basis of mobility region from pBR322
   6172..21      -  CDS            lacZα (fragment) (across the origin): LacZα fragment of β-galactosidase; lacZ fragment
>Addgene plasmid #115103 | RGFR1 X077_pECIA2 | addgene full sequence | sequence record 298818 | Addgene NGS Result
GTAAAACGACGGCCAGTGAATTAATTCGTTGCAGGACAGGATGTGGTGCCCGATGTGACTAGCTCTTTGC
TGCAGGCCGTCCTATCCTCTGGTTCCGATAAGAGACCCAGAACTCCGGCCCCCCACCGCCCACCGCCACC
CCCATACATATGTGGTACGCAAGTAAGAGTGCCTGCGCATGCCCCATGTGCCCCACCAAGAGCTTTGCAT
CCCATACAAGTCCCCAAAGTGGAGAACCGAACCAATTCTTCGCGGGCAGAACAAAAGCTTCTGCACACGT
CTCCACTCGAATTTGGAGCCGGCCGGCGTGTGCAAAAGAGGTGAATCGAACGAAAGACCCGTGTGTAAAG
CCGCGTTTCCAAAATGTATAAAACCGAGAGCATCTGGCCAATGTGCATCAGTTGTGGTCAGCAGCAAAAT
CAAGTGAATCATCTCAGTGCAACTAAAGGGGGGATCCGATCTCAATATGAAGTTATGCATATTACTGGCC
GTCGTGGCCTTTGTTGGCCTCTCGCTCGGGTCTATCCTTTACTCATGGCTTCACTCTTCTTCTCCTACAC
CTTCTTCTCTTTCTCTCTTCAACTGGAACTCTATAGACAACACTCCTTGCAACAACTGGACATTTATCAC
ATGTTCTTCTCAAGGTTTCATCACCGACATAGACATTGAATCTGTCCCTCTTCAGCTCTCCTTACCGAAG
AATCTCCCAGCGTTTCGTTCTCTCCAGAAACTCACTATCTCCGGGGCCAATCTCACCGGAACTTTACCGG
AAAGTCTTGGTGACTGCCTCGGCCTCAAGGTTCTTGATCTTAGCTCCAACGGCTTAGTTGGTGACATTCC
TTGGAGTTTAAGCAAGCTACGTAACCTAGAAACGCTAATCCTCAACTCAAACCAACTCACCGGAAAAATC
CCACCGGATATCAGCAAATGTTCGAAACTCAAGAGCCTGATTCTCTTCGACAATCTTCTCACCGGAAGTA
TCCCCACGGAGCTAGGGAAGCTCTCTGGTCTCGAAGTAATAAGAATAGGAGGAAACAAAGAAATCTCCGG
CCAAATCCCATCAGAGATCGGAGATTGTTCCAATCTAACAGTTCTTGGTTTAGCCGAGACAAGCGTCTCA
GGAAACTTGCCTTCTTCCTTAGGTAAGCTCAAGAAGCTAGAAACACTCTCGATATACACAACAATGATAA
GTGGTGAGATTCCTTCTGATTTAGGGAATTGCTCTGAGCTTGTTGATCTCTTCTTGTACGAGAATAGCTT
GTCTGGTTCCATCCCTCGAGAAATCGGACAGCTAACGAAACTGGAACAGCTGTTTCTATGGCAGAACAGT
CTCGTTGGTGGTATCCCTGAAGAAATAGGAAACTGCAGCAATCTCAAAATGATAGATTTGTCTTTAAACC
TCCTCTCTGGTTCGATTCCAAGCTCCATTGGTCGTTTGTCTTTTCTTGAAGAGTTTATGATCAGTGACAA
CAAGTTCTCCGGTTCAATACCAACAACAATCTCAAACTGCTCGAGTCTTGTCCAGTTACAGCTCGATAAG
AATCAGATTTCAGGTCTAATACCGTCCGAGCTTGGAACACTCACAAAGCTTACTCTGTTCTTTGCTTGGT
CTAATCAGCTAGAAGGAAGTATCCCTCCTGGTTTAGCAGATTGTACTGATCTTCAAGCATTGGATTTGTC
GCGCAATTCGCTAACCGGAACAATCCCTTCCGGTTTGTTTATGCTAAGGAACCTCACAAAGCTTCTCTTG
ATCTCAAACTCTCTGTCTGGTTTTATACCTCAAGAGATTGGTAATTGCAGCTCTTTGGTGAGATTGAGGT
TAGGTTTCAACAGGATCACAGGAGAGATTCCTTCGGGTATTGGTTCTCTTAAGAAGATAAACTTTCTCGA
TTTCTCGAGTAATAGGCTACATGGAAAGGTTCCTGATGAGATTGGAAGCTGTTCAGAGTTACAGATGATT
GATCTCAGTAATAACTCTCTTGAAGGTTCTTTGCCTAATCCGGTTTCTTCACTCTCCGGTTTACAAGTAC
TTGATGTTTCAGCTAACCAGTTTTCAGGCAAGATTCCAGCGAGTTTAGGACGGCTTGTGTCACTGAACAA
ACTAATCTTGAGCAAGAACCTGTTCTCAGGATCGATACCTACTTCTCTAGGGATGTGTTCAGGGCTTCAG
CTTCTTGATCTTGGAAGCAACGAGCTCTCTGGTGAGATTCCTTCAGAGCTTGGAGATATCGAGAATCTTG
AAATCGCGTTAAACTTGAGTAGCAATAGACTCACTGGGAAGATTCCTTCAAAGATTGCGTCTCTCAACAA
GCTCTCGATTCTTGATCTCTCTCACAACATGCTTGAAGGAGATCTTGCTCCACTCGCTAATATTGAGAAT
CTAGTCTCTCTTAACATATCTTACAATAGCTTCTCTGGTTATCTTCCAGACAACAAGCTTTTCAGACAAT
TATCTCCTCAAGATCTTGAAGGAAACAAGAAACTCTGTTCTTCGACTCAAGATTCTTGCTTTCTCACCTA
CAGAAAGGGTAATGGACTTGGAGATGATGGTGATGCTTCTCTGGAGGTGCTGTTCCAGGGACCAGGGAGC
GACAAAACTCACACATGCCCACCGTGCCCAGCACCTGAACTCCTGGGGGGACCGTCAGTCTTCCTCTTCC
CCCCAAAACCCAAGGACACCCTCATGATCTCCCGGACCCCTGAGGTCACATGCGTGGTGGTGGACGTGAG
CCACGAAGACCCTGAGGTCAAGTTCAACTGGTACGTGGACGGCGTGGAGGTGCATAATGCCAAGACAAAG
CCGCGGGAGGAGCAGTACAACAGCACGTACCGTGTGGTCAGCGTCCTCACCGTCCTGCACCAGGACTGGC
TGAATGGCAAGGAGTACAAGTGCAAGGTCTCCAACAAAGCCCTCCCAGCCCCCATCGAGAAAACCATCTC
CAAAGCCAAAGGGCAGCCCCGAGAACCACAGGTGTACACCCTGCCCCCATCCCGGGAGGAGATGACCAAG
AACCAGGTCAGCCTGACCTGCCTGGTCAAAGGCTTCTATCCCAGCGACATCGCCGTGGAGTGGGAGAGCA
ATGGGCAGCCGGAGAACAACTACAAGACCACGCCTCCCGTGCTGGACTCCGACGGCTCCTTCTTCCTCTA
CAGCAAGCTCACCGTGGACAAGAGCAGGTGGCAGCAGGGGAACGTCTTCTCATGCTCCGTGATGCATGAG
GGTCTGCACAACCACTACACGCAGAAGAGCCTCTCCCTGTCTCCGGGTAAATCTAGAGGGCCCTTCGAAG
GTAAGCCTATCCCTAACCCTCTCCTCGGTCTCGATTCTACGCGTACCGGTCATCATCACCATCACCATTG
AGTTTAAACCCGCTGATCAGCCTCGACTGTGCCTTCTAAGGCCTGAGCTCGCTGATCAGCCTCGATCGAG
GATCCAGACATGATAAGATACATTGATGAGTTTGGACAAACCACAACTAGAATGCAGTGAAAAAAATGCT
TTATTTGTGAAATTTGTGATGCTATTGCTTTATTTGTAACCATTATAAGCTGCAATAAACAAGTTAACAA
CAACAATTGCATTCATTTTATGTTTCAGGTTCAGGGGGAGGTGTGGGAGGTTTTTTAAAGCAAGTAAAAC
CTCTACAAATGTGGTATGGCTGATTATGATCAGTCGACCTGCAGGCATGCAAGCTTGGCGTAATCATGGT
CATAGCTGTTTCCTGTGTGAAATTGTTATCCGCTCACAATTCCACACAACATACGAGCCGGAAGCATAAA
GTGTAAAGCCTGGGGTGCCTAATGAGTGAGCTAACTCACATTAATTGCGTTGCGCTCACTGCCCGCTTTC
CAGTCGGGAAACCTGTCGTGCCAGCTGCATTAATGAATCGGCCAACGCGCGGGGAGAGGCGGTTTGCGTA
TTGGGCGCTCTTCCGCTTCCTCGCTCACTGACTCGCTGCGCTCGGTCGTTCGGCTGCGGCGAGCGGTATC
AGCTCACTCAAAGGCGGTAATACGGTTATCCACAGAATCAGGGGATAACGCAGGAAAGAACATGTGAGCA
AAAGGCCAGCAAAAGGCCAGGAACCGTAAAAAGGCCGCGTTGCTGGCGTTTTTCCATAGGCTCCGCCCCC
CTGACGAGCATCACAAAAATCGACGCTCAAGTCAGAGGTGGCGAAACCCGACAGGACTATAAAGATACCA
GGCGTTTCCCCCTGGAAGCTCCCTCGTGCGCTCTCCTGTTCCGACCCTGCCGCTTACCGGATACCTGTCC
GCCTTTCTCCCTTCGGGAAGCGTGGCGCTTTCTCATAGCTCACGCTGTAGGTATCTCAGTTCGGTGTAGG
TCGTTCGCTCCAAGCTGGGCTGTGTGCACGAACCCCCCGTTCAGCCCGACCGCTGCGCCTTATCCGGTAA
CTATCGTCTTGAGTCCAACCCGGTAAGACACGACTTATCGCCACTGGCAGCAGCCACTGGTAACAGGATT
AGCAGAGCGAGGTATGTAGGCGGTGCTACAGAGTTCTTGAAGTGGTGGCCTAACTACGGCTACACTAGAA
GAACAGTATTTGGTATCTGCGCTCTGCTGAAGCCAGTTACCTTCGGAAAAAGAGTTGGTAGCTCTTGATC
CGGCAAACAAACCACCGCTGGTAGCGGTGGTTTTTTTGTTTGCAAGCAGCAGATTACGCGCAGAAAAAAA
GGATCTCAAGAAGATCCTTTGATCTTTTCTACGGGGTCTGACGCTCAGTGGAACGAAAACTCACGTTAAG
GGATTTTGGTCATGAGATTATCAAAAAGGATCTTCACCTAGATCCTTTTAAATTAAAAATGAAGTTTTAA
ATCAATCTAAAGTATATATGAGTAAACTTGGTCTGACAGTTACCAATGCTTAATCAGTGAGGCACCTATC
TCAGCGATCTGTCTATTTCGTTCATCCATAGTTGCCTGACTCCCCGTCGTGTAGATAACTACGATACGGG
AGGGCTTACCATCTGGCCCCAGTGCTGCAATGATACCGCGAGACCCACGCTCACCGGCTCCAGATTTATC
AGCAATAAACCAGCCAGCCGGAAGGGCCGAGCGCAGAAGTGGTCCTGCAACTTTATCCGCCTCCATCCAG
TCTATTAATTGTTGCCGGGAAGCTAGAGTAAGTAGTTCGCCAGTTAATAGTTTGCGCAACGTTGTTGCCA
TTGCTACAGGCATCGTGGTGTCACGCTCGTCGTTTGGTATGGCTTCATTCAGCTCCGGTTCCCAACGATC
AAGGCGAGTTACATGATCCCCCATGTTGTGCAAAAAAGCGGTTAGCTCCTTCGGTCCTCCGATCGTTGTC
AGAAGTAAGTTGGCCGCAGTGTTATCACTCATGGTTATGGCAGCACTGCATAATTCTCTTACTGTCATGC
CATCCGTAAGATGCTTTTCTGTGACTGGTGAGTACTCAACCAAGTCATTCTGAGAATAGTGTATGCGGCG
ACCGAGTTGCTCTTGCCCGGCGTCAATACGGGATAATACCGCGCCACATAGCAGAACTTTAAAAGTGCTC
ATCATTGGAAAACGTTCTTCGGGGCGAAAACTCTCAAGGATCTTACCGCTGTTGAGATCCAGTTCGATGT
AACCCACTCGTGCACCCAACTGATCTTCAGCATCTTTTACTTTCACCAGCGTTTCTGGGTGAGCAAAAAC
AGGAAGGCAAAATGCCGCAAAAAAGGGAATAAGGGCGACACGGAAATGTTGAATACTCATACTCTTCCTT
TTTCAATATTATTGAAGCATTTATCAGGGTTATTGTCTCATGAGCGGATACATATTTGAATGTATTTAGA
AAAATAAACAAATAGGGGTTCCGCGCACATTTCCCCGAAAAGTGCCACCTGACGTCTAAGAAACCATTAT
TATCATGACATTAACCTATAAAAATAGGCGTATCACGAGGCCCTTTCGTCTCGCGCGTTTCGGTGATGAC
GGTGAAAACCTCTGACACATGCAGCTCCCGGAGACGGTCACAGCTTGTCTGTAAGCGGATGCCGGGAGCA
GACAAGCCCGTCAGGGCGCGTCAGCGGGTGTTGGCGGGTGTCGGGGCTGGCTTAACTATGCGGCATCAGA
GCAGATTGTACTGAGAGTGCACCATATGCGGTGTGAAATACCGCACAGATGCGTAAGGAGAAAATACCGC
ATCAGGCGCCATTCGCCATTCAGGCTGCGCAACTGTTGGGAAGGGCGATCGGTGCGGGCCTCTTCGCTAT
TACGCCAGCTGGCGAAAGGGGGATGTGCTGCAAGGCGATTAAGTTGGGTAACGCCAGGGTTTTCCCAGTC
ACGACGTT
